Addgene plasmid #154115: pNM3727
Purpose: lexO 5X ∆pes-10 promoter driving GFP-C1 in an RCME vector
Depositing lab: Michael Nonet. Depositing organization: Washington University in Saint Louis. Publication: Efficient Transgenesis in Caenorhabditis elegans Using Flp Recombinase-Mediated Cassette Exchange. Nonet ML. Genetics. 2020 Jun 8. pii: genetics.120.303388. doi: 10.1534/genetics.120.303388. PubMed 32513816.
Backbone
  Vector backbone: pLF3FShC
  Backbone manufacturer: Addgene #153083
  Backbone size w/o insert (bp): 7855
  Total vector size (bp): 9321
  Modifications to backbone: none
  Vector type: Worm Expression ; RMCE
  Selectable markers: Hygromycin
Growth in bacteria
  Bacterial resistance: Ampicillin, 100 μg/mL
  Growth temperature: 37°C
  Growth strain: DH5alpha
  Copy number: High Copy
Gene/Insert
  Gene/Insert name: lexO 5X::∆pes-10::GFP-C1::tbb-2 3'
  Species: C. elegans (nematode), Synthetic
  Insert size (bp): 1617
  Promoter: not applicable
  Cloning method: Unknown
  Sequencing primers: 5′ not applicable
Resource information
  A portion of this plasmid was derived from a plasmid made by: The insert was added using a multi-fragment Golden Gate reaction with lexO 5X as synthetic oligos, ∆pes-10 from Addgene #122613, GFP-C1 from Addgene #91824, and tbb-2 3' UTR coming from amplified genomic sequences .
Terms and licenses: Academic/Nonprofit Terms; Industry Terms: Not Available to Industry
How to cite: pNM3727 was a gift from Michael Nonet (Addgene plasmid # 154115 ; http://n2t.net/addgene:154115 ; RRID:Addgene_154115)
