[The description below was written by a language model from this plasmid's Addgene catalogue record and pLannotate feature annotations shown in this document.]
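Description:
pNM3727 is a 9.3 kb C. elegans expression plasmid built for Flp recombinase-mediated cassette exchange (RMCE), made by inserting a reporter cassette into the pLF3FShC integration backbone. In E. coli it behaves as a pBluescript-type high-copy plasmid, with a ColE1/pUC origin, an f1 origin, and a β-lactamase gene for ampicillin selection. Remnants of the lacZα region and T3/T7 promoters are also annotated. In worms, selection is by hygromycin resistance.

The roughly 1.6 kb insert, assembled in a multi-fragment Golden Gate reaction, consists of five synthetic lexO operator copies placed upstream of the ∆pes-10 minimal promoter. These drive GFP-C1, annotated as a monomeric EGFP with synthetic introns for worm expression, followed by the tbb-2 3' UTR/terminator. Because ∆pes-10 is a basal promoter with little activity on its own, GFP expression is expected to depend on a LexA DNA-binding-domain-based transcriptional activator supplied from another transgene. This makes the plasmid a reporter/effector line component for a bipartite LexA/lexO expression system.

The backbone carries the machinery for integration and marker handling. A minimal FRT site directly precedes the HygR coding sequence, and it is followed by sqt-1 collagen gene sequences, which probably serve as a visible morphological marker, though the record does not state this. An oppositely oriented Cre coding sequence with its own tbb-2 terminator lies next to a fragment matching hsp-16.1, suggesting heat-shock-regulated Cre. A loxP site sits just upstream of the reporter cassette. Only one FRT and one loxP site are annotated, so the record does not fully define the exchange and marker-excision logic. The arrangement is consistent with single-copy insertion at a genomic landing site followed by Cre-mediated removal of the selection cassette.
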