Features (pLannotate 1.2.2; 25 found; start..end, strand, type, name):
      1..34      +  protein_bind   FRT (minimal): supports FLP-mediated excision but not integration (Turan and Bode, 2011) FLP recombinase from the Saccharomyces cerevisiae 2μ plasmid
     35..1060    +  CDS            HygR: aminoglycoside phosphotransferase from E. coli; aph(4)-Ia; confers resistance to hygromycin
   1815..1961    +  CDS            sqt-1 (fragment): SQT1_CAEEL - Also known as rol-5. Protein inferred from homology: Swiss-Prot protein existence level 3. Nematode cuticles are composed largely of collagen-like proteins. The cuticle functions both as an exoskeleton and as a barrier to protect the worm from its environment. This is a collagen critical for organismal morphogenesis. Mutations in sqt-1 can lengthen, shorten, or helically twist the entire animal. From Caenorhabditis elegans.
   1994..2833    +  CDS            sqt-1 (fragment): SQT1_CAEEL - Also known as rol-5. Protein inferred from homology: Swiss-Prot protein existence level 3. Nematode cuticles are composed largely of collagen-like proteins. The cuticle functions both as an exoskeleton and as a barrier to protect the worm from its environment. This is a collagen critical for organismal morphogenesis. Mutations in sqt-1 can lengthen, shorten, or helically twist the entire animal. From Caenorhabditis elegans.
   2877..3200    -  terminator     tbb-2 terminator: tbb-2; transcription terminator for the C. elegans tubulin beta-2 gene
   3209..4339    -  CDS            cre: RECR_BPP1 - Experimental evidence at protein level: Swiss-Prot protein existence level 1. Catalyzes site-specific recombination between two 34-base- pair LOXP sites. Its role is to maintain the phage genome as a monomeric unit-copy plasmid in the lysogenic state. From Escherichia phage P1 (Bacteriophage P1).
   4688..4738    +  CDS            hsp-16.1 (fragment): HSP11_CAEEL - Also known as hsp16-1b. Experimental evidence at transcript level: Swiss-Prot protein existence level 2. From Caenorhabditis elegans.
   4742..4763    +  misc_feature   MCS (fragment): pBluescript multiple cloning site
   4794..4812    -  promoter       T7 promoter: promoter for bacteriophage T7 RNA polymerase
   4820..4975    +  CDS            lacZα (fragment): LacZα fragment of β-galactosidase; lacZ fragment
   4980..5408    +  rep_origin     f1 ori (sequence partly withheld): f1 bacteriophage origin of replication; arrow indicates direction of (+) strand synthesis
   5461..5565    +  promoter       AmpR promoter: bla
   5566..6426    +  CDS            AmpR: β-lactamase; bla; confers resistance to ampicillin, carbenicillin, and related antibiotics
   6597..7185    +  rep_origin     ori: high-copy-number ColE1/pMB1/pBR322/pUC origin of replication
   7368..7459    +  CDS            lacI (fragment): lac repressor; lacI; The lac repressor binds to the lac operator to inhibit transcription in E. coli. This inhibition can be relieved by adding lactose or isopropyl-β-D-thiogalactopyranoside (IPTG).
   7472..7493    +  protein_bind   CAP binding site: CAP binding activates transcription in the presence of cAMP. E. coli catabolite activator protein
   7508..7538    +  promoter       lac promoter: promoter for the E. coli lac operon
   7546..7562    +  protein_bind   lac operator: The lac repressor binds to the lac operator to inhibit transcription in E. coli. This inhibition can be relieved by adding lactose or isopropyl-β-D-thiogalactopyranoside (IPTG). lac repressor encoded by lacI
   7607..7625    +  promoter       T3 promoter: promoter for bacteriophage T3 RNA polymerase
   7638..7667    +  misc_feature   MCS (fragment): pBluescript multiple cloning site
   7671..7704    +  protein_bind   loxP: Cre-mediated recombination occurs in the 8-bp core sequence (GCATACAT). Cre recombinase
   7717..7754    +  misc_feature   MCS (fragment): pBluescript multiple cloning site
   8084..8926    +  CDS            mEGFP (fragment): monomeric enhanced GFP, optimized with synthetic introns for expression in C. elegans
   8933..9256    +  terminator     tbb-2 terminator: tbb-2; transcription terminator for the C. elegans tubulin beta-2 gene
   9301..9318    +  misc_feature   MCS (fragment): pBluescript multiple cloning site
>Addgene plasmid #154115 | pNM3727 | addgene full sequence | sequence record 306074 | Addgene NGS Result
GAAGTTCCTATTCTCTAGAAAGTATAGGAACTTCATGAAAAAGCCTGAACTCACCGCGACGTCTGTCGAG
AAGTTTCTGATCGAAAAGTTCGACAGCGTCTCCGACCTGATGCAGCTCTCGGAGGGCGAAGAATCTCGTG
CTTTCAGCTTCGATGTAGGAGGGCGTGGATATGTCCTGCGGGTAAATAGCTGCGCCGATGGTTTCTACAA
AGATCGTTATGTTTATCGGCACTTTGCATCGGCCGCGCTCCCGATTCCGGAAGTGCTTGACATTGGGGAA
TTCAGCGAGAGCCTGACCTATTGCATCTCCCGCCGTGCACAGGGTGTCACGTTGCAAGACCTGCCTGAAA
CCGAACTGCCCGCTGTTCTGCAGCCGGTCGCGGAGGCCATGGATGCGATCGCTGCGGCCGATCTTAGCCA
GACGAGCGGGTTCGGCCCATTCGGACCGCAAGGAATCGGTCAATACACTACATGGCGTGATTTCATATGC
GCGATTGCTGATCCCCATGTGTATCACTGGCAAACTGTGATGGACGACACCGTCAGTGCGTCCGTCGCGC
AGGCTCTCGATGAGCTGATGCTTTGGGCCGAGGACTGCCCCGAAGTCCGGCACCTCGTGCACGCGGATTT
CGGCTCCAACAATGTCCTGACGGACAATGGCCGCATAACAGCGGTCATTGACTGGAGCGAGGCGATGTTC
GGGGATTCCCAATACGAGGTCGCCAACATCTTCTTCTGGAGGCCGTGGTTGGCTTGTATGGAGCAGCAGA
CGCGCTACTTCGAGCGGAGGCATCCGGAGCTTGCAGGATCGCCGCGGCTCCGGGCGTATATGCTCCGCAT
TGGTCTTGACCAACTCTATCAGAGCTTGGTTGACGGCAATTTCGATGATGCAGCTTGGGCGCAGGGTCGA
TGCGACGCAATCGTCCGATCCGGAGCCGGGACTGTCGGGCGTACACAAATCGCCCGCAGAAGCGCGGCCG
TCTGGACCGATGGCTGTGTAGAAGTACTCGCCGATAGTGGAAACCGACGCCCCAGCACTCGTCCGAGGGC
AAAGGAATAGGCGGGATGATCGACGCCAACGTCGTTGAATTTTCAAATTTTAAATACTGAATATTTGTTT
TTTTTCCTATTATTTATTTATTCTCTTTGTGTTTTTTTTCTTGCTTTCTAAAAAATTAATTCAATCCAAA
TCTAAACATTTTTTTTTCTCTTTCCGTCTCCCAATTCGTATTCCGCTCCTCTCATCTGAACACAATGTGC
AAGTTTATTTATCTTCTCGCTTTCATTTCATTAGGACGTGGGGGGAATTGGTGGAAGGGGGAAACACACA
AAAGGATGATGGAAATGAAATAAGGACACACAATATGCAACAACATTCAATTCAGAAATATGGAGGAAGG
TTTAAAAGAAAACATAAAAATATATAGAGGAGGAAGGAAACTAGCTGCCCTCGATTGTCTATCTTCCATT
CTCACCAAGTTTCAACAACTTTATTCAGTCATTCTTCTCTGGTTCATTTCCCAACCAATCTTCCCGAATA
AAGCCCATCTGTCCTTTCGGCCACATTCCTCACCTACATCCGTACTCCTTATCTCCCGTTCTTATCCAGT
CTTTTATCGTCTCTGCGTCTCGCACACTGTCTCGTCGGTAATGTAAAAAAAAAACAAAAAAAACTTGAAA
ACTTGCGGAAAGATTTCCTAATAAAAGGAGACGAATCCGGTAGGAAATCGACAAGTCTCTGCTTCTCGAA
GACTAGGTGAGTTACATTTCTTTGGCCGAATTATTTTGAAATCCTAAATTTGATAATTTCAGAGATGTCT
GTAAAACTTGCGTGTTATGTGACGGCTTCGGTCACTGTCGCCACTCTTATGGTATGCTTCATGACCATGT
CAACCATCTACTCGGAGGTTGATGGATTCAGAGAGAAGCTTGATACCGAGATGAATGTGTTCAGAGTGAG
TTAAATTATATTTTGAATTTTAAATAATTTTTAATTTTCTAGCAATCTACCAATGGATTGTGGAAGGACA
TAGTTGTCATCGGAAGATCTAGCAAGCGTGTCCGTTGTCAATATGAAGAGACCAACGCTACCCCAACTCC
ACATGCTGATGGATCCCCATCTGCTCCACCAGGTCAACCACCAGCAGTTCCACCAGTCTTCAACCAGCCA
AAGACTCCAAATGGAGCCAATGGAAATGGACCAACCTGCAACTGCAATGCTGATAACAAGTGCCCAGCTG
GACCATCCGGACCAAAGGGAGTTCCAGGAGTTCCAGGACTCGACGGAGTTCCAGGACTTGACGGTGTTCC
AGGAGTTGGAGCTGATGATATCGCTCCACAACGCGAGTCTGTCGGATGCTTCACTTGCCCACAAGGACCA
GTTGGACCACCAGGAGCTCTTGGAAGACCAGGACCACGTGGACTTCCAGGACCAAGAGGACAAAATGGAA
ACCCAGGAAGAGATGGACAACCAGGACATCCAGGAGAGCAAGGATCATCCGGTCAAATCGGAAAGATCGG
AGAGCCAGGACCACCAGGAGAGAAGGGACGCGACGCCGAGCATCCAATCGGAAGACCAGGACCAAAGGGA
CCAAGAGGAGATCAAGGACCAACAGGACCAGCTGGACAGAACGGTCTTCACGGACCACCAGGAGAGCCAG
GAACCGTTGGACCAGAAGGACCATCTGGAAAGCAAGGACGTCAAGGACCAGACGGAACCCAGGGAGAGAC
TGGACCAGACGGAAGACCAGGAAAGGATGCCGAGTACTGCCAGTGCCCAGACAAGTCTCCACCATCAGAG
GCTGTCAACGCCAACCGTGGATACAGAAATATCTAAATTGTTGGTGTTTTCTAATAAAATATTTGAGATT
CAGTGAGACTTTTTTCTTGGCGGCACAATAAAGTTTCCTCTTTTTGTTGGGTCACTCAACGAACACAATA
CAAATATTTGAGCGCTCGCATTTTTCTCAACCTTTCGGGTTTAAAGCACTTCAAAATGGAATTGAAGAGA
GATTGTGAAAGTACATCAGACAGAATCACATTTTGATAGCATTCACTTCACTCAGATGCAAACTTTTCAG
TGACTATAAAAAGTCATAAAATAATAACATTAAAAAAGCAAATAAATTAGCGAGAGAATTTTTTGACAAA
AAGAAAGAAGAGTGATAGAGAAGAAGGGAATGCTTGAAAGGATTTTGCATTTATCTTAATCACCGTCTTC
GAGAAGACGAACCATGGCGCCAGTTTCAGAATCCAAGTTTCTAATATAGTTCATCACAATGTTGACGTTG
GTCCAACCTCCGGCTTGCATAATCTCTGGGATGGAAACTCCAGCGCGAGCCATGTCACGGGCAGCTCCGA
CACGGGCGGAATGTCCAGACCAAGCCAAGTAACGTTGTCCGGAATCATCCTTGGCTCCGTAGATGAGACG
GTGGGTAGCTTCGAAGATTCCTGAAAATTTATTTTCAGCTTATTCTTAGCTAATATGTTGTTTAAACTTA
CCTTCAAGAGCTCGAGTCGAGAGTTGTGATGTTGCACTCGGGGCAGCAACTCCGTTCTTGCGAACACGAC
AGAACAGGTAGTTGTTTGGATCATCGGCGACTCCGGAAACCGAAATCCAGCGCTCAACGAGCTTGGTAAC
TCCAAGGGAGAGCGCTTTTTCGACTCCGGCAGTCGAGACCAGCGTTTTTGTACGTCCGATGTGGATGAGC
ATTCTTCCTCCGTCTGTGCGACTAATATCCTTGACGCGAATGCGGGCAATTTCGGCGATACGGAGAAGTG
TGTTGTAAGCAATTCCGAGGAAGGCGAGGTTTCGGATGTCCTGGCAACGATCGGAATTTTCCATAAGAGA
ACGGACCTGATCGAAGTCGGTTCTGAAAATTTCGTCAAGTCTTAGGATTGAATACATTAATATTTAAACT
TACCTTTCGAAGGCGAGGGCTTGCTTGGCTCTCTCTCCAGCATCAACATTTTCCTTGCGGATACGTCTCA
TTACGAGAGATACGGCATTAGAATCTGATGGGCGTGGAAGTCCAGATCGGCGATGGAGCATATTGAGCTG
TCCGAGATGTTGTTGGATCGTCTTCACCGCCAATCCACGAGCTTGGAGGTAGAGCAAGTAGTCACGAACG
TCTTCTGGCTCGGCTGGGAACCACTTGCGGTTGTTAAGCTTGCACCAGGCAGCCCAAGAACGGCACACTG
AGAGAAGCATCTTCCAGGTGTGCTCGGAGAAGGCTTGTCTGTCACGGAACATATCCATGAGGTTCTTGCG
AACTTCATCACTTGTCGCGTCAACTGGAAGTGCTGGAAGATTTTGATGAACAGTGAGAAGATTTGACATA
TTTTCGAAGTTTTTTAGATGCACTAGAACAAAGCGTGTTGGCTTCCTCTGAGCCCGCTTTCCTTATATAC
CCGCATTCTGCAGCCTTACAGAATGTTCTAGAAGGTCCTAGATGCATTCGTTTGAAAATACTCCCGGTGG
GTGCAAAGAGACGCAGACGGAAAATGTATCTGGGTCTCTTTATTGTGTACACTACTTTTCCATGTACCGA
ATGTGAGTCGCCCTCCTTTTGCAACAAGCAGCTCGAATGTTCTAGAAAAAGGTGGAAAATAGTATAAATA
CCGTTGAAAATAAATACCGAACAACATTTGCTCTAATTGTGAAATTAGAAATCTTCAAACTATAATCATG
TCACTTTACCACTATTTCCGTCCAGCTCAACGTTCCGTTTTTGGTGATCGTAAGCTTATCGATACCGTCG
ACCCGTTAACCGGGGGCCCGGTACCCAATTCGCCCTATAGTGAGTCGTATTACGCGCGCTCACTGGCCGT
CGTTTTACAACGTCGTGACTGGGAAAACCCTGGCGTTACCCAACTTAATCGCCTTGCAGCACATCCCCCT
TTCGCCAGCTGGCGTAATAGCGAAGAGGCCCGCACCGATCGCCCTTCCCAACAGTTGCGCAGCCTGAATG
GCGAATGGG
[124 nt withheld, positions 4980-5103]
C
[91 nt withheld, positions 5105-5195]
A
[49 nt withheld, positions 5197-5245]
CCTTTGACGTTGGAGTCCACGTTCTTT
[37 nt withheld, positions 5273-5309]
ACCCTATCTCGGTCTATTCTTTTGATTTATAAGGGATTTTGCCGATTTCGGCCTATTGGTTAAAAAATGA
GCTGATTTAACAAAAATTTAACGCGAATTTTAACAAAATATTAACGCTTACAATTTAGGTGGCACTTTTC
GGGGAAATGTGCGCGGAACCCCTATTTGTTTATTTTTCTAAATACATTCAAATATGTATCCGCTCATGAG
ACAATAACCCTGATAAATGCTTCAATAATATTGAAAAAGGAAGAGTATGAGTATTCAACATTTCCGTGTC
GCCCTTATTCCCTTTTTTGCGGCATTTTGCCTTCCTGTTTTTGCTCACCCAGAAACGCTGGTGAAAGTAA
AAGATGCTGAAGATCAGTTGGGTGCACGAGTGGGTTACATCGAACTGGATCTCAACAGCGGTAAGATCCT
TGAGAGTTTTCGCCCCGAAGAACGTTTTCCAATGATGAGCACTTTTAAAGTTCTGCTATGTGGCGCGGTA
TTATCCCGTATTGACGCCGGGCAAGAGCAACTCGGTCGCCGCATACACTATTCTCAGAATGACTTGGTTG
AGTACTCACCAGTCACAGAAAAGCATCTTACGGATGGCATGACAGTAAGAGAATTATGCAGTGCTGCCAT
AACCATGAGTGATAACACTGCGGCCAACTTACTTCTGACAACGATCGGAGGACCGAAGGAGCTAACCGCT
TTTTTGCACAACATGGGGGATCATGTAACTCGCCTTGATCGTTGGGAACCGGAGCTGAATGAAGCCATAC
CAAACGACGAGCGTGACACCACGATGCCTGTAGCAATGGCAACAACGTTGCGCAAACTATTAACTGGCGA
ACTACTTACTCTAGCTTCCCGGCAACAATTAATAGACTGGATGGAGGCGGATAAAGTTGCAGGACCACTT
CTGCGCTCGGCCCTTCCGGCTGGCTGGTTTATTGCTGATAAATCTGGAGCCGGTGAGCGTGGGTCTCGCG
GTATCATTGCAGCACTGGGGCCAGATGGTAAGCCCTCCCGTATCGTAGTTATCTACACGACGGGGAGTCA
GGCAACTATGGATGAACGAAATAGACAGATCGCTGAGATAGGTGCCTCACTGATTAAGCATTGGTAACTG
TCAGACCAAGTTTACTCATATATACTTTAGATTGATTTAAAACTTCATTTTTAATTTAAAAGGATCTAGG
TGAAGATCCTTTTTGATAATCTCATGACCAAAATCCCTTAACGTGAGTTTTCGTTCCACTGAGCGTCAGA
CCCCGTAGAAAAGATCAAAGGATCTTCTTGAGATCCTTTTTTTCTGCGCGTAATCTGCTGCTTGCAAACA
AAAAAACCACCGCTACCAGCGGTGGTTTGTTTGCCGGATCAAGAGCTACCAACTCTTTTTCCGAAGGTAA
CTGGCTTCAGCAGAGCGCAGATACCAAATACTGTTCTTCTAGTGTAGCCGTAGTTAGGCCACCACTTCAA
GAACTCTGTAGCACCGCCTACATACCTCGCTCTGCTAATCCTGTTACCAGTGGCTGCTGCCAGTGGCGAT
AAGTCGTGTCTTACCGGGTTGGACTCAAGACGATAGTTACCGGATAAGGCGCAGCGGTCGGGCTGAATGG
GGGGTTCGTGCACACAGCCCAGCTTGGAGCGAACGACCTACACCGAACTGAGATACCTACAGCGTGAGCT
ATGAGAAAGCGCCACGCTTCCCGAAGGGAGAAAGGCGGACAGGTATCCGGTAAGCGGCAGGGTCGGAACA
GGAGAGCGCACGAGGGAGCTTCCAGGGGGAAACGCCTGGTATCTTTATAGTCCTGTCGGGTTTCGCCACC
TCTGACTTGAGCGTCGATTTTTGTGATGCTCGTCAGGGGGGCGGAGCCTATGGAAAAACGCCAGCAACGC
GGCCTTTTTACGGTTCCTGGCCTTTTGCTGGCCTTTTGCTCACATGTTCTTTCCTGCGTTATCCCCTGAT
TCTGTGGATAACCGTATTACCGCCTTTGAGTGAGCTGATACCGCTCGCCGCAGCCGAACGACCGAGCGCA
GCGAGTCAGTGAGCGAGGAAGCGGAATTCGCCCAATACGCAAACCGCCTCTCCCCGCGCGTTGGCCGATT
CATTAATGCAGCTGGCACGACAGGTTTCCCGACTGGAAAGCGGGCAGTGAGCGCAACGCAATTAATGTGA
GTTAGCTCACTCATTAGGCACCCCAGGCTTTACACTTTATGCTTCCGGCTCGTATGTTGTGTGGAATTGT
GAGCGGATAACAATTTCACACAGGAAACAGCTATGACCATGATTACGCCAAGCGCGCAATTAACCCTCAC
TAAAGGGAACAAAAGCTGGAGCTCCACCGCGGTGGCGGCCGCTCTAGATGGATAACTTCGTATAGCATAC
ATTATACGAAGTTATACGGGCGAATTGGAGCTCCACCGCGGTGGCGGCCGCTCTAGAACTAGTGGTTACT
GTACATCCATACAGTAAGTACTGTACATCCATACAGTAAGTACTGTACATCCATACAGTAAGTACTGTAC
ATCCATACAGTAAGTACTGTACATCCATACAGTAAGCGTGATCGATTTTTTGCAAATTACGAGCGTTGTA
GGGGGCGGAGCGATAGGTCCTATAGGTTTTGGTATATCATCATTCATTCATTCATTGGTACATTCATTTA
CCCACCTTCCTCTTTCTGAGCTTCTCTGGAGTTCTGTGCTTCCTTTTTCCCTTATCTTTATACTGTAATT
TTTAACTTTCAGCCGGTAGAAAAATGAGTAAAGGAGAAGAATTGTTCACTGGAGTTGTCCCAATCCTCGT
CGAGCTCGACGGAGACGTCAACGGACACAAGTTCTCCGTCTCCGGAGAGGGAGAGGGAGACGCCACCTAC
GGAAAGCTCACCCTCAAGTTCATCTGCACCACCGGAAAGCTCCCAGTCCCATGGCCAACCCTCGTCACCA
CCTTCTGCTACGGAGTCCAATGCTTCTCCCGTTACCCAGACCACATGAAGCGTCACGACTTCTTCAAGTC
CGCCATGCCAGAGGGATACGTCCAAGAGCGTACCATCTTCTTCAAGGTAAGTTTAAACATATATATACTA
ACTACTGATTATTTAAATTTTCAGGACGACGGAAACTACAAGACCCGTGCCGAGGTCAAGTTCGAGGGAG
ACACCCTCGTCAACCGTATCGAGCTCAAGGTAAGTTTAAACAGTTCGGTACTAACTAACCATACATATTT
AAATTTTCAGGGAATCGACTTCAAGGAGGACGGAAACATCCTCGGACACAAGCTCGAGTACAACTACAAC
TCCCACAACGTCTACATCATGGCCGACAAGCAAAAGAACGGAATCAAGGTCAACTTCAAGGTAAGTTTAA
ACATGATTTTACTAACTAACTAATCTGATTTAAATTTTCAGATCCGTCACAACATCGAGGACGGATCCGT
CCAACTCGCCGACCACTACCAACAAAACACCCCAATCGGAGACGGACCAGTCCTCCTCCCAGACAACCAC
TACCTCTCCACCCAATCCGCCCTCTCCAAGGACCCAAACGAGAAGCGTGACCACATGGTCCTCCTCGAGT
TCGTCACCGCCGCCGGAATCACCCACGGAATGGACGAGCTCTACAAGTAATAAATGCAAAATCCTTTCAA
GCATTCCCTTCTTCTCTATCACTCTTCTTTCTTTTTGTCAAAAAATTCTCTCGCTAATTTATTTGCTTTT
TTAATGTTATTATTTTATGACTTTTTATAGTCACTGAAAAGTTTGCATCTGAGTGAAGTGAATGCTATCA
AAATGTGATTCTGTCTGATGTACTTTCACAATCTCTCTTCAATTCCATTTTGAAGTGCTTTAAACCCGAA
AGGTTGAGAAAAATGCGAGCGCTCAAATATTTGTATTGTGTTCGTTGAGTGACCCAACAAAAAGAGGAAA
CTTTATTGTGCCGCCAAGAAAAAAGTCTCAGTACCCGGGAAGTTCCTATACTATTTGAAGAATAGGAACT
TCTGCAGGAATTCGATATCGGT
